>Addgene plasmid #107299 | pCSD_FKBP-C-SpCas9MT3-574-1368-NLS-3XHA-NLS-ZFPTS2-3xFLAG-2xNLS | depositor full sequence | sequence record 202446 | pCSD_FKBP-C-SpCas9MT3-574-1368-NLS-3XHA-NLS-ZFPTS2-3xFLAG-2xNLS sequence 7570 bps
CGCCATTCTGCCTGGGGACGTCGGAGCAAGCTTGATTTAGGTGACACTATAGAATACAAGCTACTTGTTC
TTTTTGCAGGATCTGCCACCATGGGTTCGGGCCGTACGATGGGAGTGCAGGTGGAAACCATCTCCCCAGG
AGACGGGCGCACCTTCCCCAAGCGCGGCCAGACCTGCGTGGTGCACTACACCGGGATGCTTGAAGATGGA
AAGAAATTTGATTCCTCTCGGGACAGAAACAAGCCCTTTAAGTTTATGCTAGGCAAGCAGGAGGTGATCC
GAGGCTGGGAAGAAGGGGTTGCCCAGATGAGTGTGGGTCAGAGAGCCAAACTGACTATATCTCCAGATTA
TGCCTATGGTGCCACTGGGCACCCAGGCATCATCCCACCACATGCCACTCTCGTCTTCGATGTGGAGCTT
CTAAAACTGGAAGGCGCCGGCGGATGTTTCGACTCTGTTGAAATCAGCGGAGTGGAGGATCGCTTCAACG
CATCCCTGGGAACGTATCACGATCTCCTGAAAATCATTAAAGACAAGGACTTCCTGGACAATGAGGAGAA
CGAGGACATTCTTGAGGACATTGTCCTCACCCTTACGTTGTTTGAAGATAGGGAGATGATTGAAGAACGC
TTGAAAACTTACGCTCATCTCTTCGACGACAAAGTCATGAAACAGCTCAAGAGACGCCGATATACAGGAT
GGGGGCGGCTGTCAAGAAAACTGATCAATGGCATCCGAGACAAGCAGAGTGGAAAGACAATCCTGGATTT
TCTTAAGTCCGATGGATTTGCCAACCGGAACTTCATGCAGTTGATCCATGATGACTCTCTCACCTTTAAG
GAGGACATCCAGAAAGCACAAGTTTCTGGCCAGGGGGACAGTCTTCACGAGCACATCGCTAATCTTGCAG
GTAGCCCAGCTATCAAAAAGGGAATACTGCAGACCGTTAAGGTCGTGGATGAACTCGTCAAAGTAATGGG
AAGGCATAAGCCCGAGAATATCGTTATCGAGATGGCCCGAGAGAACCAAACTACCCAGAAGGGACAGAAG
AACAGTAGGGAAAGGATGAAGAGGATTGAAGAGGGTATAAAAGAACTGGGGTCCCAAATCCTTAAGGAAC
ACCCAGTTGAAAACACCCAGCTTCAGAATGAGAAGCTCTACCTGTACTACCTGCAGAACGGCAGGGACAT
GTACGTGGATCAGGAACTGGACATCAACCGGTTGTCCGACTACGACGTGGATCATATCGTGCCCCAAAGC
TTTCTCAAAGATGATTCTATTGATAATAAAGTGTTGACAAGATCCGATAAAAATAGAGGGAAGAGTGATA
ACGTCCCCTCAGAAGAAGTTGTCAAGAAAATGAAAAATTATTGGCGGCAGCTGCTGAACGCCAAACTGAT
CACACAACGGAAGTTCGATAATCTGACTAAGGCTGAACGAGGTGGCCTGTCTGAGTTGGATAAAGCCGGC
TTCATCAAAAGGCAGCTTGTTGAGACACGCCAGATCACCAAGCACGTGGCCCAAATTCTCGATTCACGCA
TGAACACCAAGTACGATGAAAATGACAAACTGATTCGAGAGGTGAAAGTTATTACTCTGAAGTCTAAGCT
GGTCTCAGATTTCAGAAAGGACTTTCAGTTTTATAAGGTGAGAGAGATCAACAATTACCACCATGCGCAT
GATGCCTACCTGAATGCAGTGGTAGGCACTGCACTTATCAAAAAATATCCCAAGCTGGAATCTGAATTTG
TTTACGGAGACTATAAAGTGTACGATGTTAGGAAAATGATCGCAAAGTCTGAGCAGGAAATAGGCAAGGC
CACCGCTAAGTACTTCTTTTACAGCAATATTATGAATTTTTTCAAGACCGAGATTACACTGGCCAATGGA
GAGATTCGGAAGCGACCACTTATCGAAACAAACGGAGAAACAGGAGAAATCGTGTGGGACAAGGGTAGGG
ATTTCGCGACAGTCCGCAAGGTCCTGTCCATGCCGCAGGTGAACATCGTTAAAAAGACCGAAGTACAGAC
CGGAGGCTTCTCCAAGGAAAGTATCCTCCCGAAAAGGAACAGCGACAAGCTGATCGCACGCAAAAAAGAT
TGGGACCCCAAGAAATACGGCGGATTCGATTCTCCTACAGTCGCTTACAGTGTACTGGTTGTGGCCAAAG
TGGAGAAAGGGAAGTCTAAAAAACTCAAAAGCGTCAAGGAACTGCTGGGCATCACAATCATGGAGCGATC
CAGCTTCGAGAAAAACCCCATCGACTTTCTCGAAGCGAAAGGATATAAAGAGGTCAAAAAAGACCTCATC
ATTAAGCTGCCCAAGTACTCTCTCTTTGAGCTTGAAAACGGCCGGAAACGAATGCTCGCTAGTGCGGGCG
AGCTGCAGAAAGGTAACGAGCTGGCACTGCCCTCTAAATACGTTAATTTCTTGTATCTGGCCAGCCACTA
TGAAAAGCTCAAAGGGTCTCCCGAAGATAATGAGCAGAAGCAGCTGTTCGTGGAACAACACAAACACTAC
CTTGATGAGATCATCGAGCAAATAAGCGAGTTCTCCAAAAGAGTGATCCTCGCCGACGCTAACCTCGATA
AGGTGCTTTCTGCTTACAATAAGCACAGGGATAAGCCCATCAGGGAGCAGGCAGAAAACATTATCCACTT
GTTTACTCTGACCAACTTGGGCGCGCCTGCAGCCTTCAAGTACTTCGACACCACCATAGACAGAAAGAAG
TACACCTCTACAAAGGAGGTCCTGGACGCCACACTGATTCATCAGTCAATTACGGGGCTCTATGAAACAA
GAATCGACCTCTCTCAGCTCGGTGGAGACGGCACCGGCGGGCCCAAGAAGAAGAGGAAGGTATACCCATA
CGATGTTCCTGACTATGCGGGCTATCCCTATGACGTCCCGGACTATGCAGGATCGTATCCTTATGACGTT
CCAGATTACGCTGGATCCGCCGCTCCGGCAGCTAAGAAAAAGAAACTGGATTTCGAATCCGGAAAGCCCT
ATAAATGTCCTGAATGTGGCAAGTCCTTCTCGGAGAAGAGCCACCTGACACGGCACCAACGCACGCACAC
TGGTGAGAAGCCATACGCGTGTCCTGTCGAGTCCTGTGACCGCCGCTTCAGTCGGAGCGACCACCTGACA
CAGCACATCCGCATTCACACAGGGCAAAAACCGTTTCAATGCCGCATCTGCATGAGGAACTTCAGCGACA
AGGGCCACCTGACCCGGCACATCCGCACCCACACAGGAGAAAAGCCCTTCGCCTGTGACATCTGCGGCAG
GAAGTTCGCGCGGAGCGACGACCTGACACGGCACACCAAGATCCACCTCCGTCAGAAAGACCCCGGGGGA
TCCGGGTCGCTCGAGGGAGACTACAAAGACCATGACGGTGATTATAAAGATCATGACATCGATTACAAGG
ATGACGATGACAAGCAGGGGTCCGAGCTCGGATCGGGTAGAGCCGCGCCGGCAGCTAAGAAAAAGAAACT
GGATCAATTGGGCGCTAGCGGTAGTTCTGGAGGCTCAAGTGGCGCCGCTCCAAAGAAGAAGCGTAAGGTA
TCTGAATTCTGATAATCTAGAACTATAGTGAGTCGTATTACGTAGATCCAGACATGATAAGATACATTGA
TGAGTTTGGACAAACCACAACTAGAATGCAGTGAAAAAAATGCTTTATTTGTGAAATTTGTGATGCTATT
GCTTTATTTGTAACCATTATAAGCTGCAATAAACAAGTTAACAACAACAATTGCATTCATTTTATGTTTC
AGGTTCAGGGGGAGGTGTGGGAGGTTTTTTAATTCGCGGCCGCGGCGCCAATGCATTGGGCCCGGTACGT
ACCCAGCTTTTGTTCCCTTTAGTGAGGGTTAATTGCGCGCTTGGCGTAATCATGGTCATAGCTGTTTCCT
GTGTGAAATTGTTATCCGCTCACAATTCCACACAACATACGAGCCGGAAGCATAAAGTGTAAAGCCTGGG
GTGCCTAATGAGTGAGCTAACTCACATTAATTGCGTTGCGCTCACTGCCCGCTTTCCAGTCGGGAAACCT
GTCGTGCCAGCTGCATTAATGAATCGGCCAACGCGCGGGGAGAGGCGGTTTGCGTATTGGGCGCTCTTCC
GCTTCCTCGCTCACTGACTCGCTGCGCTCGGTCGTTCGGCTGCGGCGAGCGGTATCAGCTCACTCAAAGG
CGGTAATACGGTTATCCACAGAATCAGGGGATAACGCAGGAAAGAACATGTGAGCAAAAGGCCAGCAAAA
GGCCAGGAACCGTAAAAAGGCCGCGTTGCTGGCGTTTTTCCATAGGCTCCGCCCCCCTGACGAGCATCAC
AAAAATCGACGCTCAAGTCAGAGGTGGCGAAACCCGACAGGACTATAAAGATACCAGGCGTTTCCCCCTG
GAAGCTCCCTCGTGCGCTCTCCTGTTCCGACCCTGCCGCTTACCGGATACCTGTCCGCCTTTCTCCCTTC
GGGAAGCGTGGCGCTTTCTCATAGCTCACGCTGTAGGTATCTCAGTTCGGTGTAGGTCGTTCGCTCCAAG
CTGGGCTGTGTGCACGAACCCCCCGTTCAGCCCGACCGCTGCGCCTTATCCGGTAACTATCGTCTTGAGT
CCAACCCGGTAAGACACGACTTATCGCCACTGGCAGCAGCCACTGGTAACAGGATTAGCAGAGCGAGGTA
TGTAGGCGGTGCTACAGAGTTCTTGAAGTGGTGGCCTAACTACGGCTACACTAGAAGGACAGTATTTGGT
ATCTGCGCTCTGCTGAAGCCAGTTACCTTCGGAAAAAGAGTTGGTAGCTCTTGATCCGGCAAACAAACCA
CCGCTGGTAGCGGTGGTTTTTTTGTTTGCAAGCAGCAGATTACGCGCAGAAAAAAAGGATCTCAAGAAGA
TCCTTTGATCTTTTCTACGGGGTCTGACGCTCAGTGGAACGAAAACTCACGTTAAGGGATTTTGGTCATG
AGATTATCAAAAAGGATCTTCACCTAGATCCTTTTAAATTAAAAATGAAGTTTTAAATCAATCTAAAGTA
TATATGAGTAAACTTGGTCTGACAGTTACCAATGCTTAATCAGTGAGGCACCTATCTCAGCGATCTGTCT
ATTTCGTTCATCCATAGTTGCCTGACTCCCCGTCGTGTAGATAACTACGATACGGGAGGGCTTACCATCT
GGCCCCAGTGCTGCAATGATACCGCGAGACCCACGCTCACCGGCTCCAGATTTATCAGCAATAAACCAGC
CAGCCGGAAGGGCCGAGCGCAGAAGTGGTCCTGCAACTTTATCCGCCTCCATCCAGTCTATTAATTGTTG
CCGGGAAGCTAGAGTAAGTAGTTCGCCAGTTAATAGTTTGCGCAACGTTGTTGCCATTGCTACAGGCATC
GTGGTGTCACGCTCGTCGTTTGGTATGGCTTCATTCAGCTCCGGTTCCCAACGATCAAGGCGAGTTACAT
GATCCCCCATGTTGTGCAAAAAAGCGGTTAGCTCCTTCGGTCCTCCGATCGTTGTCAGAAGTAAGTTGGC
CGCAGTGTTATCACTCATGGTTATGGCAGCACTGCATAATTCTCTTACTGTCATGCCATCCGTAAGATGC
TTTTCTGTGACTGGTGAGTACTCAACCAAGTCATTCTGAGAATAGTGTATGCGGCGACCGAGTTGCTCTT
GCCCGGCGTCAATACGGGATAATACCGCGCCACATAGCAGAACTTTAAAAGTGCTCATCATTGGAAAACG
TTCTTCGGGGCGAAAACTCTCAAGGATCTTACCGCTGTTGAGATCCAGTTCGATGTAACCCACTCGTGCA
CCCAACTGATCTTCAGCATCTTTTACTTTCACCAGCGTTTCTGGGTGAGCAAAAACAGGAAGGCAAAATG
CCGCAAAAAAGGGAATAAGGGCGACACGGAAATGTTGAATACTCATACTCTTCCTTTTTCAATATTATTG
AAGCATTTATCAGGGTTATTGTCTCATGAGCGGATACATATTTGAATGTATTTAGAAAAATAAACAAATA
GGGGTTCCGCGCACATTTCCCCGAAAAGTGCCACCTAAATTGTAAGCGTTAATATTTTGTTAAAATTCGC
GTTAAATTTTTGTTAAATCAGCTCATTTTTTAACCAATAGGCCGAAATCGGCAAAATCCCTTATAAATCA
AAAGAATAGACCGAGATAGGGT
[37 nt withheld, positions 6183-6219]
AAAGAACGTGGACTCCAACGTCAAAGG
[49 nt withheld, positions 6247-6295]
T
[91 nt withheld, positions 6297-6387]
G
[124 nt withheld, positions 6389-6512]
CCCATTCGCCATTCAGGCTGCGCAACTGTTGGGAAGGGCGATCGGTGCGGGCCTCTTCGCTATTACGCCA
GTCGACCATAGCCAATTCAATATGGCGTATATGGACTCATGCCAATTCAATATGGTGGATCTGGACCTGT
GCCAATTCAATATGGCGTATATGGACTCGTGCCAATTCAATATGGTGGATCTGGACCCCAGCCAATTCAA
TATGGCGGACTTGGCACCATGCCAATTCAATATGGCGGACTTGGCACTGTGCCAACTGGGGAGGGGTCTA
CTTGGCACGGTGCCAAGTTTGAGGAGGGGTCTTGGCCCTGTGCCAAGTCCGCCATATTGAATTGGCATGG
TGCCAATAATGGCGGCCATATTGGCTATATGCCAGGATCAATATATAGGCAATATCCAATATGGCCCTAT
GCCAATATGGCTATTGGCCAGGTTCAATACTATGTATTGGCCCTATGCCATATAGTATTCCATATATGGG
TTTTCCTATTGACGTAGATAGCCCCTCCCAATGGGCGGTCCCATATACCATATATGGGGCTTCCTAATAC
CGCCCATAGCCACTCCCCCATTGACGTCAATGGTCTCTATATATGGTCTTTCCTATTGACGTCATATGGG
CGGTCCTATTGACGTATATGGCGCCTCCCCCATTGACGTCAATTACGGTAAATGGCCCGCCTGGCTCAAT
GCCCATTGACGTCAATAGGACCACCCACCATTGACGTCAATGGGATGGCTCATTGCCCATTCATATCCGT
TCTCACGCCCCCTATTGACGTCAATGACGGTAAATGGCCCACTTGGCAGTACATCAATATCTATTAATAG
TAACTTGGCAAGTACATTACTATTGGAAGGACGCCAGGGTACATTGGCAGTACTCCCATTGACGTCAATG
GCGGTAAATGGCCCGCGATGGCTGCCAAGTACATCCCCATTGACGTCAATGGGGAGGGGCAATGACGCAA
ATGGGCGTTCCATTGACGTAAATGGGCGGTAGGCGTGCCTAATGGGAGGTCTATATAAGCAATGCTCGTT
TAGGGAAC
Features (pLannotate 1.2.2; 20 found; start..end, strand, type, name):
     35..53      +  promoter       SP6 promoter: promoter for bacteriophage SP6 RNA polymerase
    109..432     +  CDS            FKBP1A: FKB1A_HUMAN - Also known as FKBP1, FKBP12. Experimental evidence at protein level: Swiss-Prot protein existence level 1. Keeps in an inactive conformation TGFBR1, the TGF-beta type I serine/threonine kinase receptor, preventing TGF-beta receptor activation in absence of ligand. Recruits SMAD7 to ACVR1B which prevents the association of SMAD2 and SMAD3 with the activin receptor complex, thereby blocking the activin signal. May modulate the RYR1 calcium channel activity. PPIases accelerate the folding of proteins. It catalyzes the cis-trans isomerization of proline imidic peptide bonds in oligop
    444..2829    +  CDS            Cas9 (fragment): Cas9 (Csn1) endonuclease from the Streptococcus pyogenes Type II CRISPR/Cas system generates RNA-guided double strand breaks in DNA
   2863..2952    +  CDS            3xHA: three tandem HA epitope tags
   3007..3102    +  CDS            ESCA_PSYCI (fragment): Protein inferred from homology: Swiss-Prot protein existence level 3. From Psychoda cinerea (Psychod fly).
   3238..3257    +  CDS            ZFHD1 (DNA binding domain) (fragment): composite human DNA-binding domain composed of domains from the transcription factors Zif268 and Oct-1 (Pomerantz et al., 1995)
   3379..3444    +  CDS            3xFLAG: three tandem FLAG® epitope tags, followed by an enterokinase cleavage site
   3593..3610    -  promoter       T7 promoter (fragment): promoter for bacteriophage T7 RNA polymerase
   3615..3749    -  polyA_signal   SV40 poly(A) signal: SV40 polyadenylation signal
   3866..3884    -  promoter       T3 promoter: promoter for bacteriophage T3 RNA polymerase
   3929..3945    -  protein_bind   lac operator: The lac repressor binds to the lac operator to inhibit transcription in E. coli. This inhibition can be relieved by adding lactose or isopropyl-β-D-thiogalactopyranoside (IPTG). lac repressor encoded by lacI
   3953..3983    -  promoter       lac promoter: promoter for the E. coli lac operon
   3998..4019    -  protein_bind   CAP binding site: CAP binding activates transcription in the presence of cAMP. E. coli catabolite activator protein
   4032..4124    -  CDS            lacI (fragment): lac repressor; lacI; The lac repressor binds to the lac operator to inhibit transcription in E. coli. This inhibition can be relieved by adding lactose or isopropyl-β-D-thiogalactopyranoside (IPTG).
   4307..4895    -  rep_origin     ori: high-copy-number ColE1/pMB1/pBR322/pUC origin of replication
   5066..5926    -  CDS            AmpR: β-lactamase; bla; confers resistance to ampicillin, carbenicillin, and related antibiotics
   5927..6031    -  promoter       AmpR promoter: bla
   6084..6512    -  rep_origin     f1 ori (sequence partly withheld): f1 bacteriophage origin of replication; arrow indicates direction of (+) strand synthesis
   6517..6583    -  CDS            lacZα (fragment): LacZα fragment of β-galactosidase; lacZ fragment
   6586..7570    +  promoter       CMV IE94 promoter: enhancer/promoter region of simian cytomegalovirus major immediate early transcription unit IE94
