>Addgene plasmid #107299 | pCSD_FKBP-C-SpCas9MT3-574-1368-NLS-3XHA-NLS-ZFPTS2-3xFLAG-2xNLS | addgene full sequence | sequence record 204615 | Addgene NGS Result
CGGAGCAAGCTTGATTTAGGTGACACTATAGAATACAAGCTACTTGTTCTTTTTGCAGGATCTGCCACCA
TGGGTTCGGGCCGTACGATGGGAGTGCAGGTGGAAACCATCTCCCCAGGAGACGGGCGCACCTTCCCCAA
GCGCGGCCAGACCTGCGTGGTGCACTACACCGGGATGCTTGAAGATGGAAAGAAATTTGATTCCTCTCGG
GACAGAAACAAGCCCTTTAAGTTTATGCTAGGCAAGCAGGAGGTGATCCGAGGCTGGGAAGAAGGGGTTG
CCCAGATGAGTGTGGGTCAGAGAGCCAAACTGACTATATCTCCAGATTATGCCTATGGTGCCACTGGGCA
CCCAGGCATCATCCCACCACATGCCACTCTCGTCTTCGATGTGGAGCTTCTAAAACTGGAAGGCGCCGGC
GGATGTTTCGACTCTGTTGAAATCAGCGGAGTGGAGGATCGCTTCAACGCATCCCTGGGAACGTATCACG
ATCTCCTGAAAATCATTAAAGACAAGGACTTCCTGGACAATGAGGAGAACGAGGACATTCTTGAGGACAT
TGTCCTCACCCTTACGTTGTTTGAAGATAGGGAGATGATTGAAGAACGCTTGAAAACTTACGCTCATCTC
TTCGACGACAAAGTCATGAAACAGCTCAAGAGACGCCGATATACAGGATGGGGGCGGCTGTCAAGAAAAC
TGATCAATGGCATCCGAGACAAGCAGAGTGGAAAGACAATCCTGGATTTTCTTAAGTCCGATGGATTTGC
CAACCGGAACTTCATGCAGTTGATCCATGATGACTCTCTCACCTTTAAGGAGGACATCCAGAAAGCACAA
GTTTCTGGCCAGGGGGACAGTCTTCACGAGCACATCGCTAATCTTGCAGGTAGCCCAGCTATCAAAAAGG
GAATACTGCAGACCGTTAAGGTCGTGGATGAACTCGTCAAAGTAATGGGAAGGCATAAGCCCGAGAATAT
CGTTATCGAGATGGCCCGAGAGAACCAAACTACCCAGAAGGGACAGAAGAACAGTAGGGAAAGGATGAAG
AGGATTGAAGAGGGTATAAAAGAACTGGGGTCCCAAATCCTTAAGGAACACCCAGTTGAAAACACCCAGC
TTCAGAATGAGAAGCTCTACCTGTACTACCTGCAGAACGGCAGGGACATGTACGTGGATCAGGAACTGGA
CATCAACCGGTTGTCCGACTACGACGTGGATCATATCGTGCCCCAAAGCTTTCTCAAAGATGATTCTATT
GATAATAAAGTGTTGACAAGATCCGATAAAAATAGAGGGAAGAGTGATAACGTCCCCTCAGAAGAAGTTG
TCAAGAAAATGAAAAATTATTGGCGGCAGCTGCTGAACGCCAAACTGATCACACAACGGAAGTTCGATAA
TCTGACTAAGGCTGAACGAGGTGGCCTGTCTGAGTTGGATAAAGCCGGCTTCATCAAAAGGCAGCTTGTT
GAGACACGCCAGATCACCAAGCACGTGGCCCAAATTCTCGATTCACGCATGAACACCAAGTACGATGAAA
ATGACAAACTGATTCGAGAGGTGAAAGTTATTACTCTGAAGTCTAAGCTGGTCTCAGATTTCAGAAAGGA
CTTTCAGTTTTATAAGGTGAGAGAGATCAACAATTACCACCATGCGCATGATGCCTACCTGAATGCAGTG
GTAGGCACTGCACTTATCAAAAAATATCCCAAGCTGGAATCTGAATTTGTTTACGGAGACTATAAAGTGT
ACGATGTTAGGAAAATGATCGCAAAGTCTGAGCAGGAAATAGGCAAGGCCACCGCTAAGTACTTCTTTTA
CAGCAATATTATGAATTTTTTCAAGACCGAGATTACACTGGCCAATGGAGAGATTCGGAAGCGACCACTT
ATCGAAACAAACGGAGAAACAGGAGAAATCGTGTGGGACAAGGGTAGGGATTTCGCGACAGTCCGCAAGG
TCCTGTCCATGCCGCAGGTGAACATCGTTAAAAAGACCGAAGTACAGACCGGAGGCTTCTCCAAGGAAAG
TATCCTCCCGAAAAGGAACAGCGACAAGCTGATCGCACGCAAAAAAGATTGGGACCCCAAGAAATACGGC
GGATTCGATTCTCCTACAGTCGCTTACAGTGTACTGGTTGTGGCCAAAGTGGAGAAAGGGAAGTCTAAAA
AACTCAAAAGCGTCAAGGAACTGCTGGGCATCACAATCATGGAGCGATCCAGCTTCGAGAAAAACCCCAT
CGACTTTCTCGAAGCGAAAGGATATAAAGAGGTCAAAAAAGACCTCATCATTAAGCTGCCCAAGTACTCT
CTCTTTGAGCTTGAAAACGGCCGGAAACGAATGCTCGCTAGTGCGGGCGAGCTGCAGAAAGGTAACGAGC
TGGCACTGCCCTCTAAATACGTTAATTTCTTGTATCTGGCCAGCCACTATGAAAAGCTCAAAGGGTCTCC
CGAAGATAATGAGCAGAAGCAGCTGTTCGTGGAACAACACAAACACTACCTTGATGAGATCATCGAGCAA
ATAAGCGAGTTCTCCAAAAGAGTGATCCTCGCCGACGCTAACCTCGATAAGGTGCTTTCTGCTTACAATA
AGCACAGGGATAAGCCCATCAGGGAGCAGGCAGAAAACATTATCCACTTGTTTACTCTGACCAACTTGGG
CGCGCCTGCAGCCTTCAAGTACTTCGACACCACCATAGACAGAAAGAAGTACACCTCTACAAAGGAGGTC
CTGGACGCCACACTGATTCATCAGTCAATTACGGGGCTCTATGAAACAAGAATCGACCTCTCTCAGCTCG
GTGGAGACGGCACCGGCGGGCCCAAGAAGAAGAGGAAGGTATACCCATACGATGTTCCTGACTATGCGGG
CTATCCCTATGACGTCCCGGACTATGCAGGATCGTATCCTTATGACGTTCCAGATTACGCTGGATCCGCC
GCTCCGGCAGCTAAGAAAAAGAAACTGGATTTCGAATCCGGAAAGCCCTATAAATGTCCTGAATGTGGCA
AGTCCTTCTCGGAGAAGAGCCACCTGACACGGCACCAACGCACGCACACTGGTGAGAAGCCATACGCGTG
TCCTGTCGAGTCCTGTGACCGCCGCTTCAGTCGGAGCGACCACCTGACACAGCACATCCGCATTCACACA
GGGCAAAAACCGTTTCAATGCCGCATCTGCATGAGGAACTTCAGCGACAAGGGCCACCTGACCCGGCACA
TCCGCACCCACACAGGAGAAAAGCCCTTCGCCTGTGACATCTGCGGCAGGAAGTTCGCGCGGAGCGACGA
CCTGACACGGCACACCAAGATCCACCTCCGTCAGAAAGACCCCGGGGGATCCGGGTCGCTCGAGGGAGAC
TACAAAGACCATGACGGTGATTATAAAGATCATGACATCGATTACAAGGATGACGATGACAAGCAGGGGT
CCGAGCTCGGATCGGGTAGAGCCGCGCCGGCAGCTAAGAAAAAGAAACTGGATCAATTGGGCGCTAGCGG
TAGTTCTGGAGGCTCAAGTGGCGCCGCTCCAAAGAAGAAGCGTAAGGTATCTGAATTCTGATAATCTAGA
ACTATAGTGAGTCGTATTACGTAGATCCAGACATGATAAGATACATTGATGAGTTTGGACAAACCACAAC
TAGAATGCAGTGAAAAAAATGCTTTATTTGTGAAATTTGTGATGCTATTGCTTTATTTGTAACCATTATA
AGCTGCAATAAACAAGTTAACAACAACAATTGCATTCATTTTATGTTTCAGGTTCAGGGGGAGGTGTGGG
AGGTTTTTTAATTCGCGGCCGCGGCGCCAATGCATTGGGCCCGGTACGTACCCAGCTTTTGTTCCCTTTA
GTGAGGGTTAATTGCGCGCTTGGCGTAATCATGGTCATAGCTGTTTCCTGTGTGAAATTGTTATCCGCTC
ACAATTCCACACAACATACGAGCCGGGAGCATAAAGTGTAAAGCCTGGGGTGCCTAATGAGTGAGCTAAC
TCACATTAATTGCGTTGCGCTCACTGCCCGCTTTCCAGTCGGGAAACCTGTCGTGCCAGCTGCATTAATG
AATCGGCCAACGCGCGGGGAGAGGCGGTTTGCGTATTGGGCGCTCTTCCGCTTCCTCGCTCACTGACTCG
CTGCGCTCGGTCGTTCGGCTGCGGCGAGCGGTATCAGCTCACTCAAAGGCGGTAATACGGTTATCCACAG
AATCAGGGGATAACGCAGGAAAGAACATGTGAGCAAAAGGCCAGCAAAAGGCCAGGAACCGTAAAAAGGC
CGCGTTGCTGGCGTTTTTCCATAGGCTCCGCCCCCCTGACGAGCATCACAAAAATCGACGCTCAAGTCAG
AGGTGGCGAAACCCGACAGGACTATAAAGATACCAGGCGTTTCCCCCTGGAAGCTCCCTCGTGCGCTCTC
CTGTTCCGACCCTGCCGCTTACCGGATACCTGTCCGCCTTTCTCCCTTCGGGAAGCGTGGCGCTTTCTCA
TAGCTCACGCTGTAGGTATCTCAGTTCGGTGTAGGTCGTTCGCTCCAAGCTGGGCTGTGTGCACGAACCC
CCCGTTCAGCCCGACCGCTGCGCCTTATCCGGTAACTATCGTCTTGAGTCCAACCCGGTAAGACACGACT
TATCGCCACTGGCAGCAGCCACTGGTAACAGGATTAGCAGAGCGAGGTATGTAGGCGGTGCTACAGAGTT
CTTGAAGTGGTGGCCTAACTACGGCTACACTAGAAGAACAGTATTTGGTATCTGCGCTCTGCTGAAGCCA
GTTACCTTCGGAAAAAGAGTTGGTAGCTCTTGATCCGGCAAACAAACCACCGCTGGTAGCGGTGGTTTTT
TTGTTTGCAAGCAGCAGATTACGCGCAGAAAAAAAGGATCTCAAGAAGATCCTTTGATCTTTTCTACGGG
GTCTGACGCTCAGTGGAACGAAAACTCACGTTAAGGGATTTTGGTCATGAGATTATCAAAAAGGATCTTC
ACCTAGATCCTTTTAAATTAAAAATGAAGTTTTAAATCAATCTAAAGTATATATGAGTAAACTTGGTCTG
ACAGTTACCAATGCTTAATCAGTGAGGCACCTATCTCAGCGATCTGTCTATTTCGTTCATCCATAGTTGC
CTGACTCCCCGTCGTGTAGATAACTACGATACGGGAGGGCTTACCATCTGGCCCCAGTGCTGCAATGATA
CCGCGAGACCCACGCTCACCGGCTCCAGATTTATCAGCAATAAACCAGCCAGCCGGAAGGGCCGAGCGCA
GAAGTGGTCCTGCAACTTTATCCGCCTCCATCCAGTCTATTAATTGTTGCCGGGAAGCTAGAGTAAGTAG
TTCGCCAGTTAATAGTTTGCGCAACGTTGTTGCCATTGCTACAGGCATCGTGGTGTCACGCTCGTCGTTT
GGTATGGCTTCATTCAGCTCCGGTTCCCAACGATCAAGGCGAGTTACATGATCCCCCATGTTGTGCAAAA
AAGCGGTTAGCTCCTTCGGTCCTCCGATCGTTGTCAGAAGTAAGTTGGCCGCAGTGTTATCACTCATGGT
TATGGCAGCACTGCATAATTCTCTTACTGTCATGCCATCCGTAAGATGCTTTTCTGTGACTGGTGAGTAC
TCAACCAAGTCATTCTGAGAATAGTGTATGCGGCGACCGAGTTGCTCTTGCCCGGCGTCAATACGGGATA
ATACCGCGCCACATAGCAGAACTTTAAAAGTGCTCATCATTGGAAAACGTTCTTCGGGGCGAAAACTCTC
AAGGATCTTACCGCTGTTGAGATCCAGTTCGATGTAACCCACTCGTGCACCCAACTGATCTTCAGCATCT
TTTACTTTCACCAGCGTTTCTGGGTGAGCAAAAACAGGAAGGCAAAATGCCGCAAAAAAGGGAATAAGGG
CGACACGGAAATGTTGAATACTCATACTCTTCCTTTTTCAATATTATTGAAGCATTTATCAGGGTTATTG
TCTCATGAGCGGATACATATTTGAATGTATTTAGAAAAATAAACAAATAGGGGTTCCGCGCACATTTCCC
CGAAAAGTGCCACCTAAATTGTAAGCGTTAATATTTTGTTAAAATTCGCGTTAAATTTTTGTTAAATCAG
CTCATTTTTTAACCAATAGGCCGAAATCGGCAAAATCCCTTATAAATCAAAAGAATAGACCGAGATAGGG
T
[37 nt withheld, positions 6162-6198]
AAAGAACGTGGACTCCAACGTCAAAGG
[49 nt withheld, positions 6226-6274]
T
[91 nt withheld, positions 6276-6366]
G
[124 nt withheld, positions 6368-6491]
CCCATTCGCCATTCAGGCTGCGCAACTGTTGGGAAGGGCGATCGGTGCGGGCCTCTTCGCTATTACGCCA
GTCGACCGCCAATTCAATATGGCGTATATGGACTCATGCCAATTCAATATGGTGGATCTGGACCTGTGCC
AATTCAATATGGCGTATATGGACTCGTGCCAATTCAATATGGTGGATCTGGACCCCAGCCAATTCAATAT
GGCGGACTTGGCACCATGCCAATTCAATATGGCGGACCTGGCACTGTGCCAACTGGGGAGGGGTCTACTT
GGCACGGTGCCAAGTTTGAGGAGGGGTCTTGGCCCTGTGCCAAGTCCGCCATATTGAATTGGCATGGTGC
CAATAATGGCGGCCATATTGGCTATATGCCAGGATCAATATATAGGCAATATCCAATATGGCCCTATGCC
AATATGGCTATTGGCCAGGTTCAATACTATGTATTGGCCCTATGCCATATAGTATTCCATATATGGGTTT
TCCTATTGACGTAGATAGCCCCTCCCAATGGGCGGTCCCATATACCATATATGGGGCTTCCTAATACCGC
CCATAGCCACTCCCCCATTGACGTCAATGGTCTCTATATATGGTCTTTCCTATTGACGTCATATGGGCGG
TCCTATTGACGTATATGGCGCCTCCCCCATTGACGTCAATTACGGTAAATGGCCCGCCTGGCTCAATGCC
CATTGACGTCAATAGGACCACCCACCATTGACGTCAATGGGATGGCTCATTGCCCATTCATATCCGTTCT
CACGCCCCCTATTGACGTCAATGACGGTAAATGGCCCACTTGGCAGTACATCAATATCTATTAATAGTAA
CTTGGCAAGTACATTACTATTGGAAGTACGCCAGGGTACATTGGCAGTACTCCCATTGACGTCAATGGCG
GTAAATGGCCCGCGATGGCTGCCAAGTACATCCCCATTGACGTCAATGGGGAGGGGCAATGACGCAAATG
GGCGTTCCATTGACGTAAATGGGCGGTAGGCGTGCCTAATGGGAGGTCTATATAAGCAATGCTCGTTTAG
GGAACCGCCATTCTGCCTGGGGACGT
Features (pLannotate 1.2.2; 20 found; start..end, strand, type, name):
     14..32      +  promoter       SP6 promoter: promoter for bacteriophage SP6 RNA polymerase
     88..411     +  CDS            FKBP1A: FKB1A_HUMAN - Also known as FKBP1, FKBP12. Experimental evidence at protein level: Swiss-Prot protein existence level 1. Keeps in an inactive conformation TGFBR1, the TGF-beta type I serine/threonine kinase receptor, preventing TGF-beta receptor activation in absence of ligand. Recruits SMAD7 to ACVR1B which prevents the association of SMAD2 and SMAD3 with the activin receptor complex, thereby blocking the activin signal. May modulate the RYR1 calcium channel activity. PPIases accelerate the folding of proteins. It catalyzes the cis-trans isomerization of proline imidic peptide bonds in oligop
    423..2808    +  CDS            Cas9 (fragment): Cas9 (Csn1) endonuclease from the Streptococcus pyogenes Type II CRISPR/Cas system generates RNA-guided double strand breaks in DNA
   2842..2931    +  CDS            3xHA: three tandem HA epitope tags
   2986..3081    +  CDS            ESCA_PSYCI (fragment): Protein inferred from homology: Swiss-Prot protein existence level 3. From Psychoda cinerea (Psychod fly).
   3217..3236    +  CDS            ZFHD1 (DNA binding domain) (fragment): composite human DNA-binding domain composed of domains from the transcription factors Zif268 and Oct-1 (Pomerantz et al., 1995)
   3358..3423    +  CDS            3xFLAG: three tandem FLAG® epitope tags, followed by an enterokinase cleavage site
   3572..3589    -  promoter       T7 promoter (fragment): promoter for bacteriophage T7 RNA polymerase
   3594..3728    -  polyA_signal   SV40 poly(A) signal: SV40 polyadenylation signal
   3845..3863    -  promoter       T3 promoter: promoter for bacteriophage T3 RNA polymerase
   3908..3924    -  protein_bind   lac operator: The lac repressor binds to the lac operator to inhibit transcription in E. coli. This inhibition can be relieved by adding lactose or isopropyl-β-D-thiogalactopyranoside (IPTG). lac repressor encoded by lacI
   3932..3962    -  promoter       lac promoter: promoter for the E. coli lac operon
   3977..3998    -  protein_bind   CAP binding site: CAP binding activates transcription in the presence of cAMP. E. coli catabolite activator protein
   4011..4103    -  CDS            lacI (fragment): lac repressor; lacI; The lac repressor binds to the lac operator to inhibit transcription in E. coli. This inhibition can be relieved by adding lactose or isopropyl-β-D-thiogalactopyranoside (IPTG).
   4286..4874    -  rep_origin     ori: high-copy-number ColE1/pMB1/pBR322/pUC origin of replication
   5045..5905    -  CDS            AmpR: β-lactamase; bla; confers resistance to ampicillin, carbenicillin, and related antibiotics
   5906..6010    -  promoter       AmpR promoter: bla
   6063..6491    -  rep_origin     f1 ori (sequence partly withheld): f1 bacteriophage origin of replication; arrow indicates direction of (+) strand synthesis
   6496..6562    -  CDS            lacZα (fragment): LacZα fragment of β-galactosidase; lacZ fragment
   6569..7546    +  promoter       CMV IE94 promoter: enhancer/promoter region of simian cytomegalovirus major immediate early transcription unit IE94
