[The description below was written by a language model from this plasmid's Addgene catalogue record and pLannotate feature annotations shown in this document.]
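Description:
pCSD_FKBP-C-SpCas9MT3-574-1368-NLS-3XHA-NLS-ZFPTS2-3xFLAG-2xNLS is a mammalian expression plasmid of about 7.6 kb built on the pCSDest2 backbone, carrying one half of a split, drug-dimerizable Cas9 fused to a zinc finger protein. It is propagated in E. coli as a high-copy plasmid through a ColE1/pUC-type origin with ampicillin selection (AmpR), and it also retains an f1 origin and remnants of a lac/lacZα cloning region. No mammalian selection marker is annotated, which fits transient transfection use.

The single expression cassette is driven by the simian CMV IE94 enhancer/promoter and terminated by an SV40 polyadenylation signal. An SP6 promoter lies just upstream of the coding region, and T7 (partial) and T3 promoters lie downstream in the opposite orientation. The open reading frame begins with human FKBP12 (FKBP1A), followed by the C-terminal fragment of S. pyogenes Cas9 (residues 574–1368) bearing the R1335K substitution, which the name labels MT3. Downstream come an SV40 NLS, a 3xHA tag, a c-Myc NLS, the zinc finger array ZFP-VEGFA-TS2, a 3xFLAG tag and two further NLS copies. The automated annotation labels parts of the zinc finger region as an insect protein fragment and as ZFHD1; these are most likely homology hits to the engineered zinc fingers rather than separate elements.

FKBP is a standard chemically induced dimerization domain. This construct is therefore presumably co-expressed with a complementary N-terminal Cas9 fragment on a partner domain, although the record does not name that partner or a guide RNA source. R1335 is one of the Cas9 residues that contacts the PAM, and the fused zinc finger array is named for a site in VEGFA, so the design appears intended to make cleavage depend on zinc finger binding. The depositor and sequencing-derived records agree in feature content and order, differing by only a few bases in length.
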