Addgene plasmid #107299: pCSD_FKBP-C-SpCas9MT3-574-1368-NLS-3XHA-NLS-ZFPTS2-3xFLAG-2xNLS
Purpose: Expresses C terminal (574-1368 aa) R1335K mutant SpCas9 fused to FKBP and ZFP-VEGFA-TS2 in mammalian cells
Depositing lab: Scot Wolfe. Depositing organization: University of Massachusetts, Worcester.
Backbone
  Vector backbone: pCSDest2
  Backbone size w/o insert (bp): 4096
  Total vector size (bp): 7570
  Vector type: Mammalian Expression, CRISPR
Growth in bacteria
  Bacterial resistance: Ampicillin, 100 μg/mL
  Growth temperature: 37°C
  Growth strain: DH5alpha
  Copy number: High Copy
Gene/Insert
  Gene/Insert name: Truncated SpCas9 (aa 574-1368) fused to FKBP
  Species: Synthetic; S. pyogenes
  Insert size (bp): 3474
  Mutation: Truncated SpCas9 (aa 574-1368) with R1335K mutation
  Promoter: CMV IE94
  Tag / fusion protein: FKBP (N terminal on insert); SV40NLS, 3xHA, c-Myc NLS (C terminal on insert); ZFP_VEGFA-TS2 (C terminal on insert); 3x Flag, 2x NLS (C terminal on insert)
  Cloning method: Restriction Enzyme; 5′ cloning site NcoI (not destroyed); 3′ cloning site XbaI (not destroyed)
  Sequencing primers: 5′ Sp6; 3′ T3
Terms and licenses: Academic/Nonprofit Terms; Industry Terms: Not Available to Industry
How to cite: pCSD_FKBP-C-SpCas9MT3-574-1368-NLS-3XHA-NLS-ZFPTS2-3xFLAG-2xNLS was a gift from Scot Wolfe (Addgene plasmid # 107299 ; http://n2t.net/addgene:107299 ; RRID:Addgene_107299)
